>Addgene plasmid #107497 | pCEP4-SERTG582K-myc | depositor full sequence | sequence record 205726 | pCEP4-SERTG582K-myc sequence 12145 bps
GCCGGCAAGGCCGGATCCAGACATGATAAGATACATTGATGAGTTTGGACAAACCACAACTAGAATGCAG
TGAAAAAAATGCTTTATTTGTGAAATTTGTGATGCTATTGCTTTATTTGTAACCATTATAAGCTGCAATA
AACAAGTTAACAACAACAATTGCATTCATTTTATGTTTCAGGTTCAGGGGGAGGTGTGGGAGGTTTTTTA
AAGCAAGTAAAACCTCTACAAATGTGGTATGGCTGATTATGATCCGGCTGCCTCGCGCGTTTCGGTGATG
ACGGTGAAAACCTCTGACACATGCAGCTCCCGGAGACGGTCACAGCTTGTCTGTAAGCGGATGCCGGGAG
CAGACAAGCCCGTCAGGGCGCGTCAGCGGGTGTTGGCGGGTGTCGGGGCGCAGCCATGAGGTCGACTCTA
GAGGATCGATCCCCGCCCCGGACGAACTAAACCTGACTACGACATCTCTGCCCCTTCTTCGCGGGGCAGT
GCATGTAATCCCTTCAGTTGGTTGGTACAACTTGCCAACTGGGCCCTGTTCCACATGTGACACGGGGGGG
GACCAAACACAAAGGGGTTCTCTGACTGTAGTTGACATCCTTATAAATGGATGTGCACATTTGCCAACAC
TGAGTGGCTTTCATCCTGGAGCAGACTTTGCAGTCTGTGGACTGCAACACAACATTGCCTTTATGTGTAA
CTCTTGGCTGAAGCTCTTACACCAATGCTGGGGGACATGTACCTCCCAGGGGCCCAGGAAGACTACGGGA
GGCTACACCAACGTCAATCAGAGGGGCCTGTGTAGCTACCGATAAGCGGACCCTCAAGAGGGCATTAGCA
ATAGTGTTTATAAGGCCCCCTTGTTAACCCTAAACGGGTAGCATATGCTTCCCGGGTAGTAGTATATACT
ATCCAGACTAACCCTAATTCAATAGCATATGTTACCCAACGGGAAGCATATGCTATCGAATTAGGGTTAG
TAAAAGGGTCCTAAGGAACAGCGATATCTCCCACCCCATGAGCTGTCACGGTTTTATTTACATGGGGTCA
GGATTCCACGAGGGTAGTGAACCATTTTAGTCACAAGGGCAGTGGCTGAAGATCAAGGAGCGGGCAGTGA
ACTCTCCTGAATCTTCGCCTGCTTCTTCATTCTCCTTCGTTTAGCTAATAGAATAACTGCTGAGTTGTGA
ACAGTAAGGTGTATGTGAGGTGCTCGAAAACAAGGTTTCAGGTGACGCCCCCAGAATAAAATTTGGACGG
GGGGTTCAGTGGTGGCATTGTGCTATGACACCAATATAACCCTCACAAACCCCTTGGGCAATAAATACTA
GTGTAGGAATGAAACATTCTGAATATCTTTAACAATAGAAATCCATGGGGTGGGGACAAGCCGTAAAGAC
TGGATGTCCATCTCACACGAATTTATGGCTATGGGCAACACATAATCCTAGTGCAATATGATACTGGGGT
TATTAAGATGTGTCCCAGGCAGGGACCAAGACAGGTGAACCATGTTGTTACACTCTATTTGTAACAAGGG
GAAAGAGAGTGGACGCCGACAGCAGCGGACTCCACTGGTTGTCTCTAACACCCCCGAAAATTAAACGGGG
CTCCACGCCAATGGGGCCCATAAACAAAGACAAGTGGCCACTCTTTTTTTTGAAATTGTGGAGTGGGGGC
ACGCGTCAGCCCCCACACGCCGCCCTGCGGTTTTGGACTGTAAAATAAGGGTGTAATAACTTGGCTGATT
GTAACCCCGCTAACCACTGCGGTCAAACCACTTGCCCACAAAACCACTAATGGCACCCCGGGGAATACCT
GCATAAGTAGGTGGGCGGGCCAAGATAGGGGCGCGATTGCTGCGATCTGGAGGACAAATTACACACACTT
GCGCCTGAGCGCCAAGCACAGGGTTGTTGGTCCTCATATTCACGAGGTCGCTGAGAGCACGGTGGGCTAA
TGTTGCCATGGGTAGCATATACTACCCAAATATCTGGATAGCATATGCTATCCTAATCTATATCTGGGTA
GCATAGGCTATCCTAATCTATATCTGGGTAGCATATGCTATCCTAATCTATATCTGGGTAGTATATGCTA
TCCTAATTTATATCTGGGTAGCATAGGCTATCCTAATCTATATCTGGGTAGCATATGCTATCCTAATCTA
TATCTGGGTAGTATATGCTATCCTAATCTGTATCCGGGTAGCATATGCTATCCTAATAGAGATTAGGGTA
GTATATGCTATCCTAATTTATATCTGGGTAGCATATACTACCCAAATATCTGGATAGCATATGCTATCCT
AATCTATATCTGGGTAGCATATGCTATCCTAATCTATATCTGGGTAGCATAGGCTATCCTAATCTATATC
TGGGTAGCATATGCTATCCTAATCTATATCTGGGTAGTATATGCTATCCTAATTTATATCTGGGTAGCAT
AGGCTATCCTAATCTATATCTGGGTAGCATATGCTATCCTAATCTATATCTGGGTAGTATATGCTATCCT
AATCTGTATCCGGGTAGCATATGCTATCCTCATGCATATACAGTCAGCATATGATACCCAGTAGTAGAGT
GGGAGTGCTATCCTTTGCATATGCCGCCACCTCCCAAGGGGGCGTGAATTTTCGCTGCTTGTCCTTTTCC
TGCTGGTTGCTCCCATTCTTAGGTGAATTTAAGGAGGCCAGGCTAAAGCCGTCGCATGTCTGATTGCTCA
CCAGGTAAATGTCGCTAATGTTTTCCAACGCGAGAAGGTGTTGAGCGCGGAGCTGAGTGACGTGACAACA
TGGGTATGCCCAATTGCCCCATGTTGGGAGGACGAAAATGGTGACAAGACAGATGGCCAGAAATACACCA
ACAGCACGCATGATGTCTACTGGGGATTTATTCTTTAGTGCGGGGGAATACACGGCTTTTAATACGATTG
AGGGCGTCTCCTAACAAGTTACATCACTCCTGCCCTTCCTCACCCTCATCTCCATCACCTCCTTCATCTC
CGTCATCTCCGTCATCACCCTCCGCGGCAGCCCCTTCCACCATAGGTGGAAACCAGGGAGGCAAATCTAC
TCCATCGTCAAAGCTGCACACAGTCACCCTGATATTGCAGGTAGGAGCGGGCTTTGTCATAACAAGGTCC
TTAATCGCATCCTTCAAAACCTCAGCAAATATATGAGTTTGTAAAAAGACCATGAAATAACAGACAATGG
ACTCCCTTAGCGGGCCAGGTTGTGGGCCGGGTCCAGGGGCCATTCCAAAGGGGAGACGACTCAATGGTGT
AAGACGACATTGTGGAATAGCAAGGGCAGTTCCTCGCCTTAGGTTGTAAAGGGAGGTCTTACTACCTCCA
TATACGAACACACCGGCGACCCAAGTTCCTTCGTCGGTAGTCCTTTCTACGTGACTCCTAGCCAGGAGAG
CTCTTAAACCTTCTGCAATGTTCTCAAATTTCGGGTTGGAACCTCCTTGACCACGATGCTTTCCAAACCA
CCCTCCTTTTTTGCGCCTGCCTCCATCACCCTGACCCCGGGGTCCAGTGCTTGGGCCTTCTCCTGGGTCA
TCTGCGGGGCCCTGCTCTATCGCTCCCGGGGGCACGTCAGGCTCACCATCTGGGCCACCTTCTTGGTGGT
ATTCAAAATAATCGGCTTCCCCTACAGGGTGGAAAAATGGCCTTCTACCTGGAGGGGGCCTGCGCGGTGG
AGACCCGGATGATGATGACTGACTACTGGGACTCCTGGGCCTCTTTTCTCCACGTCCACGACCTCTCCCC
CTGGCTCTTTCACGACTTCCCCCCCTGGCTCTTTCACGTCCTCTACCCCGGCGGCCTCCACTACCTCCTC
GACCCCGGCCTCCACTACCTCCTCGACCCCGGCCTCCACTGCCTCCTCGACCCCGGCCTCCACCTCCTGC
TCCTGCCCCTCCTGCTCCTGCCCCTCCTCCTGCTCCTGCCCCTCCTGCCCCTCCTGCTCCTGCCCCTCCT
GCCCCTCCTGCTCCTGCCCCTCCTGCCCCTCCTGCTCCTGCCCCTCCTGCCCCTCCTCCTGCTCCTGCCC
CTCCTGCCCCTCCTCCTGCTCCTGCCCCTCCTGCCCCTCCTGCTCCTGCCCCTCCTGCCCCTCCTGCTCC
TGCCCCTCCTGCCCCTCCTGCTCCTGCCCCTCCTGCTCCTGCCCCTCCTGCTCCTGCCCCTCCTGCTCCT
GCCCCTCCTGCCCCTCCTGCCCCTCCTCCTGCTCCTGCCCCTCCTGCTCCTGCCCCTCCTGCCCCTCCTG
CCCCTCCTGCTCCTGCCCCTCCTCCTGCTCCTGCCCCTCCTGCCCCTCCTGCCCCTCCTCCTGCTCCTGC
CCCTCCTGCCCCTCCTCCTGCTCCTGCCCCTCCTCCTGCTCCTGCCCCTCCTGCCCCTCCTGCCCCTCCT
CCTGCTCCTGCCCCTCCTGCCCCTCCTCCTGCTCCTGCCCCTCCTCCTGCTCCTGCCCCTCCTGCCCCTC
CTGCCCCTCCTCCTGCTCCTGCCCCTCCTCCTGCTCCTGCCCCTCCTGCCCCTCCTGCCCCTCCTGCCCC
TCCTCCTGCTCCTGCCCCTCCTCCTGCTCCTGCCCCTCCTGCTCCTGCCCCTCCCGCTCCTGCTCCTGCT
CCTGTTCCACCGTGGGTCCCTTTGCAGCCAATGCAACTTGGACGTTTTTGGGGTCTCCGGACACCATCTC
TATGTCTTGGCCCTGATCCTGAGCCGCCCGGGGCTCCTGGTCTTCCGCCTCCTCGTCCTCGTCCTCTTCC
CCGTCCTCGTCCATGGTTATCACCCCCTCTTCTTTGAGGTCCACTGCCGCCGGAGCCTTCTGGTCCAGAT
GTGTCTCCCTTCTCTCCTAGGCCATTTCCAGGTCCTGTACCTGGCCCCTCGTCAGACATGATTCACACTA
AAAGAGATCAATAGACATCTTTATTAGACGACGCTCAGTGAATACAGGGAGTGCAGACTCCTGCCCCCTC
CAACAGCCCCCCCACCCTCATCCCCTTCATGGTCGCTGTCAGACAGATCCAGGTCTGAAAATTCCCCATC
CTCCGAACCATCCTCGTCCTCATCACCAATTACTCGCAGCCCGGAAAACTCCCGCTGAACATCCTCAAGA
TTTGCGTCCTGAGCCTCAAGCCAGGCCTCAAATTCCTCGTCCCCCTTTTTGCTGGACGGTAGGGATGGGG
ATTCTCGGGACCCCTCCTCTTCCTCTTCAAGGTCACCAGACAGAGATGCTACTGGGGCAACGGAAGAAAA
GCTGGGTGCGGCCTGTGAGGATCAGCTTATCGATGATAAGCTGTCAAACATGAGAATTCTTGAAGACGAA
AGGGCCTCGTGATACGCCTATTTTTATAGGTTAATGTCATGATAATAATGGTTTCTTAGACGTCAGGTGG
CACTTTTCGGGGAAATGTGCGCGGAACCCCTATTTGTTTATTTTTCTAAATACATTCAAATATGTATCCG
CTCATGAGACAATAACCCTGATAAATGCTTCAATAATATTGAAAAAGGAAGAGTATGAGTATTCAACATT
TCCGTGTCGCCCTTATTCCCTTTTTTGCGGCATTTTGCCTTCCTGTTTTTGCTCACCCAGAAACGCTGGT
GAAAGTAAAAGATGCTGAAGATCAGTTGGGTGCACGAGTGGGTTACATCGAACTGGATCTCAACAGCGGT
AAGATCCTTGAGAGTTTTCGCCCCGAAGAACGTTTTCCAATGATGAGCACTTTTAAAGTTCTGCTATGTG
GCGCGGTATTATCCCGTGTTGACGCCGGGCAAGAGCAACTCGGTCGCCGCATACACTATTCTCAGAATGA
CTTGGTTGAGTACTCACCAGTCACAGAAAAGCATCTTACGGATGGCATGACAGTAAGAGAATTATGCAGT
GCTGCCATAACCATGAGTGATAACACTGCGGCCAACTTACTTCTGACAACGATCGGAGGACCGAAGGAGC
TAACCGCTTTTTTGCACAACATGGGGGATCATGTAACTCGCCTTGATCGTTGGGAACCGGAGCTGAATGA
AGCCATACCAAACGACGAGCGTGACACCACGATGCCTGCAGCAATGGCAACAACGTTGCGCAAACTATTA
ACTGGCGAACTACTTACTCTAGCTTCCCGGCAACAATTAATAGACTGGATGGAGGCGGATAAAGTTGCAG
GACCACTTCTGCGCTCGGCCCTTCCGGCTGGCTGGTTTATTGCTGATAAATCTGGAGCCGGTGAGCGTGG
GTCTCGCGGTATCATTGCAGCACTGGGGCCAGATGGTAAGCCCTCCCGTATCGTAGTTATCTACACGACG
GGGAGTCAGGCAACTATGGATGAACGAAATAGACAGATCGCTGAGATAGGTGCCTCACTGATTAAGCATT
GGTAACTGTCAGACCAAGTTTACTCATATATACTTTAGATTGATTTAAAACTTCATTTTTAATTTAAAAG
GATCTAGGTGAAGATCCTTTTTGATAATCTCATGACCAAAATCCCTTAACGTGAGTTTTCGTTCCACTGA
GCGTCAGACCCCGTAGAAAAGATCAAAGGATCTTCTTGAGATCCTTTTTTTCTGCGCGTAATCTGCTGCT
TGCAAACAAAAAAACCACCGCTACCAGCGGTGGTTTGTTTGCCGGATCAAGAGCTACCAACTCTTTTTCC
GAAGGTAACTGGCTTCAGCAGAGCGCAGATACCAAATACTGTCCTTCTAGTGTAGCCGTAGTTAGGCCAC
CACTTCAAGAACTCTGTAGCACCGCCTACATACCTCGCTCTGCTAATCCTGTTACCAGTGGCTGCTGCCA
GTGGCGATAAGTCGTGTCTTACCGGGTTGGACTCAAGACGATAGTTACCGGATAAGGCGCAGCGGTCGGG
CTGAACGGGGGGTTCGTGCACACAGCCCAGCTTGGAGCGAACGACCTACACCGAACTGAGATACCTACAG
CGTGAGCTATGAGAAAGCGCCACGCTTCCCGAAGGGAGAAAGGCGGACAGGTATCCGGTAAGCGGCAGGG
TCGGAACAGGAGAGCGCACGAGGGAGCTTCCAGGGGGAAACGCCTGGTATCTTTATAGTCCTGTCGGGTT
TCGCCACCTCTGACTTGAGCGTCGATTTTTGTGATGCTCGTCAGGGGGGCGGAGCCTATGGAAAAACGCC
AGCAACGCGGCCTTTTTACGGTTCCTGGCCTTTTGCTGGCCTTGAAGCTGTCCCTGATGGTCGTCATCTA
CCTGCCTGGACAGCATGGCCTGCAACGCGGGCATCCCGATGCCGCCGGAAGCGAGAAGAATCATAATGGG
GAAGGCCATCCAGCCTCGCGTCGCGAACGCCAGCAAGACGTAGCCCAGCGCGTCGGCCCCGAGATGCGCC
GCGTGCGGCTGCTGGAGATGGCGGACGCGATGGATATGTTCTGCCAAGGGTTGGTTTGCGCATTCACAGT
TCTCCGCAAGAATTGATTGGCTCCAATTCTTGGAGTGGTGAATCCGTTAGCGAGGTGCCGCCCTGCTTCA
TCCCCGTGGCCCGTTGCTCGCGTTTGCTGGCGGTGTCCCCGGAAGAAATATATTTGCATGTCTTTAGTTC
TATGATGACACAAACCCCGCCCAGCGTCTTGTCATTGGCGAATTCGAACACGCAGATGCAGTCGGGGCGG
CGCGGTCCGAGGTCCACTTCGCATATTAAGGTGACGCGTGTGGCCTCGAACACCGAGCGACCCTGCAGCG
ACCCGCTTAACAGCGTCAACAGCGTGCCGCAGATCCCGGGGGGCAATGAGATATGAAAAAGCCTGAACTC
ACCGCGACGTCTGTCGAGAAGTTTCTGATCGAAAAGTTCGACAGCGTCTCCGACCTGATGCAGCTCTCGG
AGGGCGAAGAATCTCGTGCTTTCAGCTTCGATGTAGGAGGGCGTGGATATGTCCTGCGGGTAAATAGCTG
CGCCGATGGTTTCTACAAAGATCGTTATGTTTATCGGCACTTTGCATCGGCCGCGCTCCCGATTCCGGAA
GTGCTTGACATTGGGGAATTCAGCGAGAGCCTGACCTATTGCATCTCCCGCCGTGCACAGGGTGTCACGT
TGCAAGACCTGCCTGAAACCGAACTGCCCGCTGTTCTGCAGCCGGTCGCGGAGGCCATGGATGCGATCGC
TGCGGCCGATCTTAGCCAGACGAGCGGGTTCGGCCCATTCGGACCGCAAGGAATCGGTCAATACACTACA
TGGCGTGATTTCATATGCGCGATTGCTGATCCCCATGTGTATCACTGGCAAACTGTGATGGACGACACCG
TCAGTGCGTCCGTCGCGCAGGCTCTCGATGAGCTGATGCTTTGGGCCGAGGACTGCCCCGAAGTCCGGCA
CCTCGTGCACGCGGATTTCGGCTCCAACAATGTCCTGACGGACAATGGCCGCATAACAGCGGTCATTGAC
TGGAGCGAGGCGATGTTCGGGGATTCCCAATACGAGGTCGCCAACATCTTCTTCTGGAGGCCGTGGTTGG
CTTGTATGGAGCAGCAGACGCGCTACTTCGAGCGGAGGCATCCGGAGCTTGCAGGATCGCCGCGGCTCCG
GGCGTATATGCTCCGCATTGGTCTTGACCAACTCTATCAGAGCTTGGTTGACGGCAATTTCGATGATGCA
GCTTGGGCGCAGGGTCGATGCGACGCAATCGTCCGATCCGGAGCCGGGACTGTCGGGCGTACACAAATCG
CCCGCAGAAGCGCGGCCGTCTGGACCGATGGCTGTGTAGAAGTACTCGCCGATAGTGGAAACCGACGCCC
CAGCACTCGTCCGGATCGGGAGATGGGGGAGGCTAACTGAAACACGGAAGGAGACAATACCGGAAGGAAC
CCGCGCTATGACGGCAATAAAAAGACAGAATAAAACGCACGGGTGTTGGGTCGTTTGTTCATAAACGCGG
GGTTCGGTCCCAGGGCTGGCACTCTGTCGATACCCCACCGAGACCCCATTGGGGCCAATACGCCCGCGTT
TCTTCCTTTTCCCCACCCCACCCCCCAAGTTCGGGTGAAGGCCCAGGGCTCGCAGCCAACGTCGGGGCGG
CAGGCCCTGCCATAGCCACTGGCCCCGTGGGTTAGGGACGGGGTCCCCCATGGGGAATGGTTTATGGTTC
GTGGGGGTTATTATTTTGGGCGTTGCGTGGGGTCAGGTCCACGACTGGACTGAGCAGACAGACCCATGGT
TTTTGGATGGCCTGGGCATGGACCGCATGTACTGGCGCGACACGAACACCGGGCGTCTGTGGCTGCCAAA
CACCCCCGACCCCCAAAAACCACCGCGCGGATTTCTGGCGTGCCAAGCTAGTCGACCAATTCTCATGTTT
GACAGCTTATCATCGCAGATCCGGGCAACGTTGTTGCCATTGCTGCAGGCGCAGAACTGGTAGGTATGGA
AGATCTATACATTGAATCAATATTGGCAATTAGCCATATTAGTCATTGGTTATATAGCATAAATCAATAT
TGGCTATTGGCCATTGCATACGTTGTATCTATATCATAATATGTACATTTATATTGGCTCATGTCCAATA
TGACCGCCATGTTGACATTGATTATTGACTAGTTATTAATAGTAATCAATTACGGGGTCATTAGTTCATA
GCCCATATATGGAGTTCCGCGTTACATAACTTACGGTAAATGGCCCGCCTGGCTGACCGCCCAACGACCC
CCGCCCATTGACGTCAATAATGACGTATGTTCCCATAGTAACGCCAATAGGGACTTTCCATTGACGTCAA
TGGGTGGAGTATTTACGGTAAACTGCCCACTTGGCAGTACATCAAGTGTATCATATGCCAAGTCCGCCCC
CTATTGACGTCAATGACGGTAAATGGCCCGCCTGGCATTATGCCCAGTACATGACCTTACGGGACTTTCC
TACTTGGCAGTACATCTACGTATTAGTCATCGCTATTACCATGGTGATGCGGTTTTGGCAGTACACCAAT
GGGCGTGGATAGCGGTTTGACTCACGGGGATTTCCAAGTCTCCACCCCATTGACGTCAATGGGAGTTTGT
TTTGGCACCAAAATCAACGGGACTTTCCAAAATGTCGTAATAACCCCGCCCCGTTGACGCAAATGGGCGG
TAGGCGTGTACGGTGGGAGGTCTATATAAGCAGAGCTCGTTTAGTGAACCGTCAGATCTCTAGAAGCTGG
GTACCAGCTGCTAGCGCCACCATGGAGACCACCCCCCTGAACAGTCAAAAGCAACTCTCTGCCTGTGAGG
ATGGAGAGGACTGTCAGGAGAATGGCGTTCTTCAAAAGGTTGTACCCACCCCTGGAGATAAGGTGGAAAG
CGGCCAGATTTCCAACGGCTACAGCGCCGTGCCATCACCTGGAGCCGGGGATGATACACGGCACAGCATT
CCCGCAACCACCACGACACTGGTTGCAGAGCTTCACCAGGGCGAGAGGGAGACGTGGGGCAAAAAGGTAG
ATTTTCTGCTTTCCGTGATCGGTTACGCGGTCGATCTGGGGAACGTGTGGAGGTTCCCTTACATTTGTTA
CCAAAACGGAGGGGGTGCCTTCTTGCTGCCCTACACAATTATGGCGATTTTTGGGGGTATCCCGCTCTTC
TACATGGAACTGGCCTTGGGTCAGTACCACCGGAACGGCTGCATTAGCATTTGGCGCAAGATATGCCCCA
TTTTCAAGGGAATCGGATACGCAATCTGTATAATCGCGTTCTATATTGCATCATATTACAACACCATCAT
GGCCTGGGCCCTTTATTACTTGATCAGCAGTTTCACCGACCAATTGCCGTGGACGAGCTGTAAGAACTCA
TGGAATACCGGGAACTGTACCAACTACTTCTCTGAGGACAGCTCAGGAGGTAGCGGGGGTGAACAGAAGC
TGATTAGCGAGGAGGACTTGGGCAGTCCAGGCGGAAGCGGCAACATCACTTGGACACTCCATAGTACGAG
CCCCGCAGAGGAGTTTTACACCAGGCACGTACTGCAGATTCATAGGAGCAAGGGTCTGCAAGACCTGGGC
GGTATTAGCTGGCAGCTCGCATTGTGCATAATGTTGATCTTTACGGTGATCTATTTCTCTATCTGGAAGG
GAGTAAAGACATCCGGCAAGGTGGTGTGGGTGACGGCGACCTTCCCCTACATTATACTCAGCGTGTTGTT
GGTGAGGGGGGCAACCCTGCCTGGGGCCTGGCGAGGCGTGCTGTTCTATCTCAAGCCAAACTGGCAGAAG
CTTCTTGAAACCGGAGTGTGGATCGACGCGGCCGCGCAAATCTTCTTTTCCCTCGGTCCCGGCTTCGGGG
TCCTTCTGGCATTCGCAAGCTACAACAAGTTCAACAATAACTGCTACCAGGACGCCCTCGTGACAAGTGT
AGTGAACTGCATGACCTCTTTCGTGAGCGGGTTTGTGATCTTCACAGTACTCGGATATATGGCTGAGATG
AGGAACGAAGATGTTAGTGAGGTTGCCAAAGACGCTGGCCCGAGCCTGTTGTTCATCACATACGCCGAGG
CTATCGCGAACATGCCCGCATCTACTTTCTTCGCCATCATCTTTTTCCTGATGCTGATAACCCTTGGGCT
GGATAGCACCTTCGCCGGACTGGAGGGTGTCATCACTGCCGTTCTCGACGAGTTCCCCCATGTGTGGGCC
AAGCGACGGGAAAGGTTCGTGCTGGCCGTCGTAATCACATGCTTCTTCGGCTCACTGGTGACCCTTACCT
TTGGCGGTGCGTACGTGGTCAAGCTGCTCGAAGAGTACGCCACTGGACCGGCGGTTCTGACCGTGGCATT
GATCGAGGCCGTGGCCGTAAGCTGGTTTTACGGCATCACGCAGTTCTGTAGGGACGTGAAAGAGATGCTG
GGCTTTTCTCCCGGTTGGTTTTGGAGGATTTGTTGGGTAGCAATTAGCCCCCTGTTTCTCCTTTTCATTA
TTTGCTCTTTTCTGATGTCTCCACCGCAGCTCCGACTGTTTCAGTACAACTACCCCTACTGGTCAATTAT
CCTGGGCTATTGTATCAAGACCTCAAGTTTCATCTGCATCCCCACATACATCGCATACAGACTGATAATT
ACGCCCGGTACTTTTAAGGAGCGAATCATTAAAAGCATAACCCCCGAAACCCCCACCGAGATCCCTTGTG
GCGATATAAGACTCAATGCGGTCTAATAGCTCGAG
Features (pLannotate 1.2.2; 22 found; start..end, strand, type, name):
     14..148     -  polyA_signal   SV40 poly(A) signal: SV40 polyadenylation signal
    171..254     -  CDS            large T antigen (fragment): large T antigen from SV40 (simian virus 40)
    257..297     +  CDS            rop (fragment): Rop protein, which maintains plasmids at low copy number; rop
    409..427     -  misc_feature   MCS (fragment): pUC18/19 multiple cloning site
    873..2662    -  rep_origin     oriP: Epstein-Barr virus oriP replication origin (Yates et al., 2000)
   2663..2881    -  CDS            gL (fragment): GL_EBVB9 - Experimental evidence at protein level: Swiss-Prot protein existence level 1. The heterodimer glycoprotein H-glycoprotein L is required for the fusion of viral and plasma membranes leading to virus entry into the host cell. Acts as a functional inhibitor of gH and maintains gH in an inhibited form. Upon binding to host integrins, gL dissociates from gH leading to activation of the viral fusion glycoproteins gB and gH. Fusion of EBV with B-lymphocytes requires the additional receptor- binding protein gp42, which forms a complex with gH/gL. The heterodimer gH/gL targets also host EPHA
   2964..4889    -  CDS            EBNA1: Epstein-Barr nuclear antigen 1, also known as EBNA-1 crucial for latent viral infection, and for episomal amplification of vectors containing the oriP origin (Okita et al., 2013)
   4927..5271    -  CDS            BRRF2_EBVB9 (fragment): Protein inferred from homology: Swiss-Prot protein existence level 3. From Epstein-Barr virus (strain B95-8) (HHV-4) (Human herpesvirus 4).
   5274..5297    -  promoter       tet promoter (fragment): E. coli promoter for tetracycline efflux protein gene
   5410..5514    +  promoter       AmpR promoter: bla
   5515..6375    +  CDS            AmpR: β-lactamase; bla; confers resistance to ampicillin, carbenicillin, and related antibiotics
   6546..7134    +  rep_origin     ori: high-copy-number ColE1/pMB1/pBR322/pUC origin of replication
   7180..7338    -  CDS            TcR (fragment): tetracycline efflux protein; tet; confers resistance to tetracycline
   7459..7659    -  CDS            MDV035 (fragment): UL24_GAHVM - Protein inferred from homology: Swiss-Prot protein existence level 3. May play a role in the dispersal of host nucleolin from the nucleolus throughout the nucleus leading to a decrease in ribosome biogenesis. From Gallid herpesvirus 2 (strain Chicken/Md5/ATCC VR-987) (GaHV-2) (Marek's disease herpesvirus type 1).
   7648..7710    +  promoter       Mini-TK promoter: minimal herpes simplex virus (HSV) thymidine kinase promoter
   7753..8790    +  CDS            HygR: hygromycin B phosphotransferase confers resistance to hygromycin
   8832..8880    +  polyA_signal   HSV TK poly(A) signal: herpes simplex virus thymidine kinase polyadenylation signal (Cole and Stacy, 1985)
   9080..9304    +  CDS            gH (fragment): GH_HHV11 - Experimental evidence at protein level: Swiss-Prot protein existence level 1. The heterodimer glycoprotein H-glycoprotein L is required for the fusion of viral and plasma membranes leading to virus entry into the host cell. Following initial binding to host receptor, membrane fusion is mediated by the fusion machinery composed of gB and the heterodimer gH/gL. May also be involved in the fusion between the virion envelope and the outer nuclear membrane during virion morphogenesis. From Human herpesvirus 1 (strain 17) (HHV-1) (Human herpes simplex virus 1).
   9335..9360    -  CDS            bla(M) (fragment): β-lactamase lacking the signal sequence; bla(M); allows cytosolic expression of β-lactamase
   9534..9913    +  enhancer       CMV enhancer: human cytomegalovirus immediate early enhancer
   9915..10114   +  promoter       CMV promoter: human cytomegalovirus (CMV) immediate early promoter
  10172..12133   +  CDS            SLC6A4: SC6A4_HUMAN - Also known as HTT, SERT. Experimental evidence at protein level: Swiss-Prot protein existence level 1. Serotonin transporter whose primary function in the central nervous system involves the regulation of serotonergic signaling via transport of serotonin molecules from the synaptic cleft back into the pre-synaptic terminal for re-utilization. Plays a key role in mediating regulation of the availability of serotonin to other receptors of serotonergic systems. Terminates the action of serotonin and recycles it in a sodium-dependent manner. From Homo sapiens (Human).
