[The description below was written by a language model from this plasmid's Addgene catalogue record and pLannotate feature annotations shown in this document.]
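Description:
pCEP4-SERTG582K-myc is a mammalian expression plasmid built on the Invitrogen pCEP4 episomal backbone, carrying a codon-optimized human serotonin transporter (SERT, SLC6A4) with the point mutation G582K. The roughly 2 kb insert was cloned between NheI and XhoI sites, both retained, and sits downstream of the human cytomegalovirus immediate-early enhancer and promoter. Because the plasmid is circular, transcription runs across the sequence origin into the SV40 polyadenylation signal. An internal MYC epitope is inserted in the second extracellular loop of the transporter. The feature table does not annotate it separately, but a tag in this position would allow detection of transporter at the cell surface on intact cells.

For propagation in E. coli, the plasmid carries a high-copy ColE1/pUC-type origin and the β-lactamase gene for ampicillin selection. In mammalian cells, the Epstein-Barr virus oriP origin and the EBNA1 coding sequence together allow the plasmid to replicate and persist as an extrachromosomal episome in primate cells. A hygromycin B phosphotransferase cassette, driven by a thymidine kinase promoter and ended by the HSV TK polyadenylation signal, provides selection for cells that retain the plasmid. The short annotated fragments of herpesvirus genes, tetracycline resistance, rop and large T antigen are most likely remnants of backbone assembly rather than functional elements.

According to the record, G582K confers a gain-of-function phenotype together with decreased surface expression. The variant comes from a deep mutagenesis study of transporter uptake of a non-native substrate, and the plasmid serves to express and characterize this individual mutant in cultured mammalian cells.
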