Addgene plasmid #107497: pCEP4-SERTG582K-myc
Purpose: Mammalian expression plasmid for codon optimized mutant hSERT with internal MYC tag inserted in ECL2, mutation G582K conferring gain of function phenotype, decreased surface expression
Depositing lab: Erik Procko. Depositing organization: University of Illinois at Urbana-Champaign. Publication: Deep Mutagenesis of a Transporter for Uptake of a Non-Native Substrate Identifies Conformationally Dynamic Regions. Young HJ, Chan M, Selvam B, Szymanski SK, Shukla D, Procko E. bioRxiv 2021.04.19.440442 10.1101/2021.04.19.440442.
Backbone
  Vector backbone: pCEP4
  Backbone manufacturer: Invitrogen
  Backbone size w/o insert (bp): 10410
  Vector type: Mammalian Expression
  Selectable markers: Hygromycin
Growth in bacteria
  Bacterial resistance: Ampicillin, 100 μg/mL
  Growth temperature: 37°C
  Growth strain: DH5alpha
  Copy number: High Copy
Gene/Insert
  Gene/Insert name: Serotonin Transporter (SERT) (alt name: SLC6A4)
  Species: H. sapiens (human)
  Insert size (bp): 1985
  Mutation: G582K
  Entrez Gene: SLC6A4 (a.k.a. 5-HTT, 5-HTTLPR, 5HTT, HTT, OCD1, SERT, SERT1, hSERT)
  Promoter: CMV
  Cloning method: Restriction Enzyme; 5′ cloning site NHE1 (not destroyed); 3′ cloning site XHO1 (not destroyed)
  Sequencing primers: 5′ CMV Forward; 3′ EBV Reverse
Terms and licenses: Academic/Nonprofit Terms; Industry Terms: Not Available to Industry
Depositor comments: Please visit https://doi.org/10.1101/2021.04.19.440442 for bioRxiv preprint.
How to cite: pCEP4-SERTG582K-myc was a gift from Erik Procko (Addgene plasmid # 107497 ; http://n2t.net/addgene:107497 ; RRID:Addgene_107497)
