>Addgene plasmid #107497 | pCEP4-SERTG582K-myc | addgene partial sequence | sequence record 205723 | Addgene Partial NGS Result
CCTCCTGCTCCTGCCCCTCCTGCTCCTGCCCCTCCCGCTCCTGCTCCTGCTCCTGTTCCACCGTGGGTCC
CTTTGCAGCCAATGCAACTTGGACGTTTTTGGGGTCTCCGGACACCATCTCTATGTCTTGGCCCTGATCC
TGAGCCGCCCGGGGCTCCTGGTCTTCCGCCTCCTCGTCCTCGTCCTCTTCCCCGTCCTCGTCCATGGTTA
TCACCCCCTCTTCTTTGAGGTCCACTGCCGCCGGAGCCTTCTGGTCCAGATGTGTCTCCCTTCTCTCCTA
GGCCATTTCCAGGTCCTGTACCTGGCCCCTCGTCAGACATGATTCACACTAAAAGAGATCAATAGACATC
TTTATTAGACGACGCTCAGTGAATACAGGGAGTGCAGACTCCTGCCCCCTCCAACAGCCCCCCCACCCTC
ATCCCCTTCATGGTCGCTGTCAGACAGATCCAGGTCTGAAAATTCCCCATCCTCCGAACCATCCTCGTCC
TCATCACCAATTACTCGCAGCCCGGAAAACTCCCGCTGAACATCCTCAAGATTTGCGTCCTGAGCCTCAA
GCCAGGCCTCAAATTCCTCGTCCCCCTTTTTGCTGGACGGTAGGGATGGGGATTCTCGGGACCCCTCCTC
TTCCTCTTCAAGGTCACCAGACAGAGATGCTACTGGGGCAACGGAAGAAAAGCTGGGTGCGGCCTGTGAG
GATCAGCTTATCGATGATAAGCTGTCAAACATGAGAATTCTTGAAGACGAAAGGGCCTCGTGATACGCCT
ATTTTTATAGGTTAATGTCATGATAATAATGGTTTCTTAGACGTCAGGTGGCACTTTTCGGGGAAATGTG
CGCGGAACCCCTATTTGTTTATTTTTCTAAATACATTCAAATATGTATCCGCTCATGAGACAATAACCCT
GATAAATGCTTCAATAATATTGAAAAAGGAAGAGTATGAGTATTCAACATTTCCGTGTCGCCCTTATTCC
CTTTTTTGCGGCATTTTGCCTTCCTGTTTTTGCTCACCCAGAAACGCTGGTGAAAGTAAAAGATGCTGAA
GATCAGTTGGGTGCACGAGTGGGTTACATCGAACTGGATCTCAACAGCGGTAAGATCCTTGAGAGTTTTC
GCCCCGAAGAACGTTTTCCAATGATGAGCACTTTTAAAGTTCTGCTATGTGGCGCGGTATTATCCCGTGT
TGACGCCGGGCAAGAGCAACTCGGTCGCCGCATACACTATTCTCAGAATGACTTGGTTGAGTACTCACCA
GTCACAGAAAAGCATCTTACGGATGGCATGACAGTAAGAGAATTATGCAGTGCTGCCATAACCATGAGTG
ATAACACTGCGGCCAACTTACTTCTGACAACGATCGGAGGACCGAAGGAGCTAACCGCTTTTTTGCACAA
CATGGGGGATCATGTAACTCGCCTTGATCGTTGGGAACCGGAGCTGAATGAAGCCATACCAAACGACGAG
CGTGACACCACGATGCCTGCAGCAATGGCAACAACGTTGCGCAAACTATTAACTGGCGAACTACTTACTC
TAGCTTCCCGGCAACAATTAATAGACTGGATGGAGGCGGATAAAGTTGCAGGACCACTTCTGCGCTCGGC
CCTTCCGGCTGGCTGGTTTATTGCTGATAAATCTGGAGCCGGTGAGCGTGGGTCTCGCGGTATCATTGCA
GCACTGGGGCCAGATGGTAAGCCCTCCCGTATCGTAGTTATCTACACGACGGGGAGTCAGGCAACTATGG
ATGAACGAAATAGACAGATCGCTGAGATAGGTGCCTCACTGATTAAGCATTGGTAACTGTCAGACCAAGT
TTACTCATATATACTTTAGATTGATTTAAAACTTCATTTTTAATTTAAAAGGATCTAGGTGAAGATCCTT
TTTGATAATCTCATGACCAAAATCCCTTAACGTGAGTTTTCGTTCCACTGAGCGTCAGACCCCGTAGAAA
AGATCAAAGGATCTTCTTGAGATCCTTTTTTTCTGCGCGTAATCTGCTGCTTGCAAACAAAAAAACCACC
GCTACCAGCGGTGGTTTGTTTGCCGGATCAAGAGCTACCAACTCTTTTTCCGAAGGTAACTGGCTTCAGC
AGAGCGCAGATACCAAATACTGTCCTTCTAGTGTAGCCGTAGTTAGGCCACCACTTCAAGAACTCTGTAG
CACCGCCTACATACCTCGCTCTGCTAATCCTGTTACCAGTGGCTGCTGCCAGTGGCGATAAGTCGTGTCT
TACCGGGTTGGACTCAAGACGATAGTTACCGGATAAGGCGCAGCGGTCGGGCTGAACGGGGGGTTCGTGC
ACACAGCCCAGCTTGGAGCGAACGACCTACACCGAACTGAGATACCTACAGCGTGAGCTATGAGAAAGCG
CCACGCTTCCCGAAGGGAGAAAGGCGGACAGGTATCCGGTAAGCGGCAGGGTCGGAACAGGAGAGCGCAC
GAGGGAGCTTCCAGGGGGAAACGCCTGGTATCTTTATAGTCCTGTCGGGTTTCGCCACCTCTGACTTGAG
CGTCGATTTTTGTGATGCTCGTCAGGGGGGCGGAGCCTATGGAAAAACGCCAGCAACGCGGCCTTTTTAC
GGTTCCTGGCCTTTTGCTGGCCTTGAAGCTGTCCCTGATGGTCGTCATCTACCTGCCTGGACAGCATGGC
CTGCAACGCGGGCATCCCGATGCCGCCGGAAGCGAGAAGAATCATAATGGGGAAGGCCATCCAGCCTCGC
GTCGCGAACGCCAGCAAGACGTAGCCCAGCGCGTCGGCCCCGAGATGCGCCGCGTGCGGCTGCTGGAGAT
GGCGGACGCGATGGATATGTTCTGCCAAGGGTTGGTTTGCGCATTCACAGTTCTCCGCAAGAATTGATTG
GCTCCAATTCTTGGAGTGGTGAATCCGTTAGCGAGGTGCCGCCCTGCTTCATCCCCGTGGCCCGTTGCTC
GCGTTTGCTGGCGGTGTCCCCGGAAGAAATATATTTGCATGTCTTTAGTTCTATGATGACACAAACCCCG
CCCAGCGTCTTGTCATTGGCGAATTCGAACACGCAGATGCAGTCGGGGCGGCGCGGTCCGAGGTCCACTT
CGCATATTAAGGTGACGCGTGTGGCCTCGAACACCGAGCGACCCTGCAGCGACCCGCTTAACAGCGTCAA
CAGCGTGCCGCAGATCCCGGGGGGCAATGAGATATGAAAAAGCCTGAACTCACCGCGACGTCTGTCGAGA
AGTTTCTGATCGAAAAGTTCGACAGCGTCTCCGACCTGATGCAGCTCTCGGAGGGCGAAGAATCTCGTGC
TTTCAGCTTCGATGTAGGAGGGCGTGGATATGTCCTGCGGGTAAATAGCTGCGCCGATGGTTTCTACAAA
GATCGTTATGTTTATCGGCACTTTGCATCGGCCGCGCTCCCGATTCCGGAAGTGCTTGACATTGGGGAAT
TCAGCGAGAGCCTGACCTATTGCATCTCCCGCCGTGCACAGGGTGTCACGTTGCAAGACCTGCCTGAAAC
CGAACTGCCCGCTGTTCTGCAGCCGGTCGCGGAGGCCATGGATGCGATCGCTGCGGCCGATCTTAGCCAG
ACGAGCGGGTTCGGCCCATTCGGACCGCAAGGAATCGGTCAATACACTACATGGCGTGATTTCATATGCG
CGATTGCTGATCCCCATGTGTATCACTGGCAAACTGTGATGGACGACACCGTCAGTGCGTCCGTCGCGCA
GGCTCTCGATGAGCTGATGCTTTGGGCCGAGGACTGCCCCGAAGTCCGGCACCTCGTGCACGCGGATTTC
GGCTCCAACAATGTCCTGACGGACAATGGCCGCATAACAGCGGTCATTGACTGGAGCGAGGCGATGTTCG
GGGATTCCCAATACGAGGTCGCCAACATCTTCTTCTGGAGGCCGTGGTTGGCTTGTATGGAGCAGCAGAC
GCGCTACTTCGAGCGGAGGCATCCGGAGCTTGCAGGATCGCCGCGGCTCCGGGCGTATATGCTCCGCATT
GGTCTTGACCAACTCTATCAGAGCTTGGTTGACGGCAATTTCGATGATGCAGCTTGGGCGCAGGGTCGAT
GCGACGCAATCGTCCGATCCGGAGCCGGGACTGTCGGGCGTACACAAATCGCCCGCAGAAGCGCGGCCGT
CTGGACCGATGGCTGTGTAGAAGTACTCGCCGATAGTGGAAACCGACGCCCCAGCACTCGTCCGGATCGG
GAGATGGGGGAGGCTAACTGAAACACGGAAGGAGACAATACCGGAAGGAACCCGCGCTATGACGGCAATA
AAAAGACAGAATAAAACGCACGGGTGTTGGGTCGTTTGTTCATAAACGCGGGGTTCGGTCCCAGGGCTGG
CACTCTGTCGATACCCCACCGAGACCCCATTGGGGCCAATACGCCCGCGTTTCTTCCTTTTCCCCACCCC
ACCCCCCAAGTTCGGGTGAAGGCCCAGGGCTCGCAGCCAACGTCGGGGCGGCAGGCCCTGCCATAGCCAC
TGGCCCCGTGGGTTAGGGACGGGGTCCCCCATGGGGAATGGTTTATGGTTCGTGGGGGTTATTATTTTGG
GCGTTGCGTGGGGTCAGGTCCACGACTGGACTGAGCAGACAGACCCATGGTTTTTGGATGGCCTGGGCAT
GGACCGCATGTACTGGCGCGACACGAACACCGGGCGTCTGTGGCTGCCAAACACCCCCGACCCCCAAAAA
CCACCGCGCGGATTTCTGGCGTGCCAAGCTAGTCGACCAATTCTCATGTTTGACAGCTTATCATCGCAGA
TCCGGGCAACGTTGTTGCCATTGCTGCAGGCGCAGAACTGGTAGGTATGGAAGATCTATACATTGAATCA
ATATTGGCAATTAGCCATATTAGTCATTGGTTATATAGCATAAATCAATATTGGCTATTGGCCATTGCAT
ACGTTGTATCTATATCATAATATGTACATTTATATTGGCTCATGTCCAATATGACCGCCATGTTGACATT
GATTATTGACTAGTTATTAATAGTAATCAATTACGGGGTCATTAGTTCATAGCCCATATATGGAGTTCCG
CGTTACATAACTTACGGTAAATGGCCCGCCTGGCTGACCGCCCAACGACCCCCGCCCATTGACGTCAATA
ATGACGTATGTTCCCATAGTAACGCCAATAGGGACTTTCCATTGACGTCAATGGGTGGAGTATTTACGGT
AAACTGCCCACTTGGCAGTACATCAAGTGTATCATATGCCAAGTCCGCCCCCTATTGACGTCAATGACGG
TAAATGGCCCGCCTGGCATTATGCCCAGTACATGACCTTACGGGACTTTCCTACTTGGCAGTACATCTAC
GTATTAGTCATCGCTATTACCATGGTGATGCGGTTTTGGCAGTACACCAATGGGCGTGGATAGCGGTTTG
ACTCACGGGGATTTCCAAGTCTCCACCCCATTGACGTCAATGGGAGTTTGTTTTGGCACCAAAATCAACG
GGACTTTCCAAAATGTCGTAATAACCCCGCCCCGTTGACGCAAATGGGCGGTAGGCGTGTACGGTGGGAG
GTCTATATAAGCAGAGCTCGTTTAGTGAACCGTCAGATCTCTAGAAGCTGGGTACCAGCTGCTAGCGCCA
CCATGGAGACCACCCCCCTGAACAGTCAAAAGCAACTCTCTGCCTGTGAGGATGGAGAGGACTGTCAGGA
GAATGGCGTTCTTCAAAAGGTTGTACCCACCCCTGGAGATAAGGTGGAAAGCGGCCAGATTTCCAACGGC
TACAGCGCCGTGCCATCACCTGGAGCCGGGGATGATACACGGCACAGCATTCCCGCAACCACCACGACAC
TGGTTGCAGAGCTTCACCAGGGCGAGAGGGAGACGTGGGGCAAAAAGGTAGATTTTCTGCTTTCCGTGAT
CGGTTACGCGGTCGATCTGGGGAACGTGTGGAGGTTCCCTTACATTTGTTACCAAAACGGAGGGGGTGCC
TTCTTGCTGCCCTACACAATTATGGCGATTTTTGGGGGTATCCCGCTCTTCTACATGGAACTGGCCTTGG
GTCAGTACCACCGGAACGGCTGCATTAGCATTTGGCGCAAGATATGCCCCATTTTCAAGGGAATCGGATA
CGCAATCTGTATAATCGCGTTCTATATTGCATCATATTACAACACCATCATGGCCTGGGCCCTTTATTAC
TTGATCAGCAGTTTCACCGACCAATTGCCGTGGACGAGCTGTAAGAACTCATGGAATACCGGGAACTGTA
CCAACTACTTCTCTGAGGACAGCTCAGGAGGTAGCGGGGGTGAACAGAAGCTGATTAGCGAGGAGGACTT
GGGCAGTCCAGGCGGAAGCGGCAACATCACTTGGACACTCCATAGTACGAGCCCCGCAGAGGAGTTTTAC
ACCAGGCACGTACTGCAGATTCATAGGAGCAAGGGTCTGCAAGACCTGGGCGGTATTAGCTGGCAGCTCG
CATTGTGCATAATGTTGATCTTTACGGTGATCTATTTCTCTATCTGGAAGGGAGTAAAGACATCCGGCAA
GGTGGTGTGGGTGACGGCGACCTTCCCCTACATTATACTCAGCGTGTTGTTGGTGAGGGGGGCAACCCTG
CCTGGGGCCTGGCGAGGCGTGCTGTTCTATCTCAAGCCAAACTGGCAGAAGCTTCTTGAAACCGGAGTGT
GGATCGACGCGGCCGCGCAAATCTTCTTTTCCCTCGGTCCCGGCTTCGGGGTCCTTCTGGCATTCGCAAG
CTACAACAAGTTCAACAATAACTGCTACCAGGACGCCCTCGTGACAAGTGTAGTGAACTGCATGACCTCT
TTCGTGAGCGGGTTTGTGATCTTCACAGTACTCGGATATATGGCTGAGATGAGGAACGAAGATGTTAGTG
AGGTTGCCAAAGACGCTGGCCCGAGCCTGTTGTTCATCACATACGCCGAGGCTATCGCGAACATGCCCGC
ATCTACTTTCTTCGCCATCATCTTTTTCCTGATGCTGATAACCCTTGGGCTGGATAGCACCTTCGCCGGA
CTGGAGGGTGTCATCACTGCCGTTCTCGACGAGTTCCCCCATGTGTGGGCCAAGCGACGGGAAAGGTTCG
TGCTGGCCGTCGTAATCACATGCTTCTTCGGCTCACTGGTGACCCTTACCTTTGGCGGTGCGTACGTGGT
CAAGCTGCTCGAAGAGTACGCCACTGGACCGGCGGTTCTGACCGTGGCATTGATCGAGGCCGTGGCCGTA
AGCTGGTTTTACGGCATCACGCAGTTCTGTAGGGACGTGAAAGAGATGCTGGGCTTTTCTCCCGGTTGGT
TTTGGAGGATTTGTTGGGTAGCAATTAGCCCCCTGTTTCTCCTTTTCATTATTTGCTCTTTTCTGATGTC
TCCACCGCAGCTCCGACTGTTTCAGTACAACTACCCCTACTGGTCAATTATCCTGGGCTATTGTATCAAG
ACCTCAAGTTTCATCTGCATCCCCACATACATCGCATACAGACTGATAATTACGCCCGGTACTTTTAAGG
AGCGAATCATTAAAAGCATAACCCCCGAAACCCCCACCGAGATCCCTTGTGGCGATATAAGACTCAATGC
GGTCTAATAGCTCGAGGCCGGCAAGGCCGGATCCAGACATGATAAGATACATTGATGAGTTTGGACAAAC
CACAACTAGAATGCAGTGAAAAAAATGCTTTATTTGTGAAATTTGTGATGCTATTGCTTTATTTGTAACC
ATTATAAGCTGCAATAAACAAGTTAACAACAACAATTGCATTCATTTTATGTTTCAGGTTCAGGGGGAGG
TGTGGGAGGTTTTTTAAAGCAAGTAAAACCTCTACAAATGTGGTATGGCTGATTATGATCCGGCTGCCTC
GCGCGTTTCGGTGATGACGGTGAAAACCTCTGACACATGCAGCTCCCGGAGACGGTCACAGCTTGTCTGT
AAGCGGATGCCGGGAGCAGACAAGCCCGTCAGGGCGCGTCAGCGGGTGTTGGCGGGTGTCGGGGCGCAGC
CATGAGGTCGACTCTAGAGGATCGATCCCCGCCCCGGACGAACTAAACCTGACTACGACATCTCTGCCCC
TTCTTCGCGGGGCAGTGCATGTAATCCCTTCAGTTGGTTGGTACAACTTGCCAACTGGGCCCTGTTCCAC
ATGTGACACGGGGGGGGACCAAACACAAAGGGGTTCTCTGACTGTAGTTGACATCCTTATAAATGGATGT
GCACATTTGCCAACACTGAGTGGCTTTCATCCTGGAGCAGACTTTGCAGTCTGTGGACTGCAACACAACA
TTGCCTTTATGTGTAACTCTTGGCTGAAGCTCTTACACCAATGCTGGGGGACATGTACCTCCCAGGGGCC
CAGGAAGACTACGGGAGGCTACACCAACGTCAATCAGAGGGGCCTGTGTAGCTACCGATAAGCGGACCCT
CAAGAGGGCATTAGCAATAGTGTTTATAAGGCCCCCTTGTTAACCCTAAACGGGTAGCATATGCTTCCCG
GGTAGTAGTATATACTATCCAGACTAACCCTAATTCAATAGCATATGTTACCCAACGGGAAGCATATGCT
ATCGAATTAGGGTTAGTAAAAGGGTCCTAAGGAACAGCGATATCTCCCACCCCATGAGCTGTCACGGTTT
TATTTACATGGGGTCAGGATTCCACGAGGGTAGTGAACCATTTTAGTCACAAGGGCAGTGGCTGAAGATC
AAGGAGCGGGCAGTGAACTCTCCTGAATCTTCGCCTGCTTCTTCATTCTCCTTCGTTTAGCTAATAGAAT
AACTGCTGAGTTGTGAACAGTAAGGTGTATGTGAGGTGCTCGAAAACAAGGTTTCAGGTGACGCCCCCAG
AATAAAATTTGGACGGGGGGTTCAGTGGTGGCATTGTGCTATGACACCAATATAACCCTCACAAACCCCT
TGGGCAATAAATACTAGTGTAGGAATGAAACATTCTGAATATCTTTAACAATAGAAATCCATGGGGTGGG
GACAAGCCGTAAAGACTGGATGTCCATCTCACACGAATTTATGGCTATGGGCAACACATAATCCTAGTGC
AATATGATACTGGGGTTATTAAGATGTGTCCCAGGCAGGGACCAAGACAGGTGAACCATGTTGTTACACT
CTATTTGTAACAAGGGGAAAGAGAGTGGACGCCGACAGCAGCGGACTCCACTGGTTGTCTCTAACACCCC
CGAAAATTAAACGGGGCTCCACGCCAATGGGGCCCATAAACAAAGACAAGTGGCCACTCTTTTTTTTGAA
ATTGTGGAGTGGGGGCACGCGTCAGCCCCCACACGCCGCCCTGCGGTTTTGGACTGTAAAATAAGGGTGT
AATAACTTGGCTGATTGTAACCCCGCTAACCACTGCGGTCAAACCACTTGCCCACAAAACCACTAATGGC
ACCCCGGGGAATACCTGCATAAGTAGGTGGGCGGGCCAAGATAGGGGCGCGATTGCTGCGATCTGGAGGA
CAAATTACACACACTTGCGCCTGAGCGCCAAGCACAGGGTTGTTGGTCCTCATATTCACGAGGTCGCTGA
GAGCACGGTGGGCTAATGTTGCCATGGGTAGCATATACTACCCAAATATCTGGATAGCATATGCTATCCT
AATCTATATCTGGGTAGCATAGGCTATCCTAATCTATATCTGGGTAGCATATGCTATCCTAATCTATATC
TGGGTAGTATATGCTATCCTAATTTATATCTGGGTAGCATAGGCTATCCTAATCTATATCTGGGTAGCAT
ATGCTATCCTAATCTATATCTGGGTAGTATATGCTATCCTAATCTGTATCCGGGTAGCATATGCTATCCT
AATAGAGATTAGGGTAGTATATGCTATCCTAATTTATATCTGGGTAGCATATACTACCCAAATATCTGGA
TAGCATATGCTATCCTAATCTATATCTGGGTAGCATATGCTATCCTAATCTATATCTGGGTAGCATAGGC
TATCCTAATCTATATCTGGGTAGCATATGCTATCCTAATCTATATCTGGGTAGTATATGCTATCCTAATT
TATATCTGGGTAGCATAGGCTATCCTAATCTATATCTGGGTAGCATATGCTATCCTAATCTATATCTGGG
TAGTATATGCTATCCTAATCTGTATCCGGGTAGCATATGCTATCCTCATGCATATACAGTCAGCATATGA
TACCCAGTAGTAGAGTGGGAGTGCTATCCTTTGCATATGCCGCCACCTCCCAAGGGGGCGTGAATTTTCG
CTGCTTGTCCTTTTCCTGCTGGTTGCTCCCATTCTTAGGTGAATTTAAGGAGGCCAGGCTAAAGCCGTCG
CATGTCTGATTGCTCACCAGGTAAATGTCGCTAATGTTTTCCAACGCGAGAAGGTGTTGAGCGCGGAGCT
GAGTGACGTGACAACATGGGTATGCCCAATTGCCCCATGTTGGGAGGACGAAAATGGTGACAAGACAGAT
GGCCAGAAATACACCAACAGCACGCATGATGTCTACTGGGGATTTATTCTTTAGTGCGGGGGAATACACG
GCTTTTAATACGATTGAGGGCGTCTCCTAACAAGTTACATCACTCCTGCCCTTCCTCACCCTCATCTCCA
TCACCTCCTTCATCTCCGTCATCTCCGTCATCACCCTCCGCGGCAGCCCCTTCCACCATAGGTGGAAACC
AGGGAGGCAAATCTACTCCATCGTCAAAGCTGCACACAGTCACCCTGATATTGCAGGTAGGAGCGGGCTT
TGTCATAACAAGGTCCTTAATCGCATCCTTCAAAACCTCAGCAAATATATGAGTTTGTAAAAAGACCATG
AAATAACAGACAATGGACTCCCTTAGCGGGCCAGGTTGTGGGCCGGGTCCAGGGGCCATTCCAAAGGGGA
GACGACTCAATGGTGTAAGACGACATTGTGGAATAGCAAGGGCAGTTCCTCGCCTTAGGTTGTAAAGGGA
GGTCTTACTACCTCCATATACGAACACACCGGCGACCCAAGTTCCTTCGTCGGTAGTCCTTTCTACGTGA
CTCCTAGCCAGGAGAGCTCTTAAACCTTCTGCAATGTTCTCAAATTTCGGGTTGGAACCTCCTTGACCAC
GATGCTTTCCAAACCACCCTCCTTTTTTGCGCCTGCCTCCATCACCCTGACCCCGGGGTCCAGTGCTTGG
GCCTTCTCCTGGGTCATCTGCGGGGCCCTGCTCTATCGCTCCCGGGGGCACGTCAGGCTCACCATCTGGG
CCACCTTCTTGGTGGTATTCAAAATAATCGGCTTCCCCTACAGGGTGGAAAAATGGCCTTCTACCTGGAG
GGGGCCTGCGCGGTGGAGACCCGGATGATGATGACTGACTACTGGGACTCCTGGGCCTCTTTTCTCCACG
TCCACGACCTCTCCCCCTGGCTCTTTCACGACTTCCCCCCCTGGCTCTTTCACGTCCTCTACCCCGGCGG
CCTCCACTACCTCCTCGACCCCGGCCTCCACTACCTCCTCGACCCCGGCCTCCACTGCCTCCTCGACCCC
GGCCTC
